>Addgene plasmid #142493 | TFORF0252 | addgene full sequence | sequence record 397219 | Addgene NGS Result
TTAATGTAGTCTTATGCAATACTCTTGTAGTCTTGCAACATGGTAACGATGAGTTAGCAACATGCCTTAC
AAGGAGAGAAAAAGCACCGTGCATGCCGATTGGTGGAAGTAAGGTGGTACGATCGTGCCTTATTAGGAAG
GCAACAGACGGGTCTGACATGGATTGGACGAACCACTGAATTGCCGCATTGCAGAGATATTGTATTTAAG
TGCCTAGCTCGATACATAAACGGGTCTCTCTGGTTAGACCAGATCTGAGCCTGGGAGCTCTCTGGCTAAC
TAGGGAACCCACTGCTTAAGCCTCAATAAAGCTTGCCTTGAGTGCTTCAAGTAGTGTGTGCCCGTCTGTT
GTGTGACTCTGGTAACTAGAGATCCCTCAGACCCTTTTAGTCAGTGTGGAAAATCTCTAGCAGTGGCGCC
CGAACAGGGACTTGAAAGCGAAAGGGAAACCAGAGGAGCTCTCTCGACGCAGGACTCGGCTTGCTGAAGC
GCGCACGGCAAGAGGCGAGGGGCGGCGACTGGTGAGTACGCCAAAAATTTTGACTAGCGGAGGCTAGAAG
GAGAGAGATGGGTGCGAGAGCGTCAGTATTAAGCGGGGGAGAATTAGATCGCGATGGGAAAAAATTCGGT
TAAGGCCAGGGGGAAAGAAAAAATATAAATTAAAACATATAGTATGGGCAAGCAGGGAGCTAGAACGATT
CGCAGTTAATCCTGGCCTGTTAGAAACATCAGAAGGCTGTAGACAAATACTGGGACAGCTACAACCATCC
CTTCAGACAGGATCAGAAGAACTTAGATCATTATATAATACAGTAGCAACCCTCTATTGTGTGCATCAAA
GGATAGAGATAAAAGACACCAAGGAAGCTTTAGACAAGATAGAGGAAGAGCAAAACAAAAGTAAGACCAC
CGCACAGCAAGCGGCCGCTGATCTTCAGACCTGGAGGAGGAGATATGAGGGACAATTGGAGAAGTGAATT
ATATAAATATAAAGTAGTAAAAATTGAACCATTAGGAGTAGCACCCACCAAGGCAAAGAGAAGAGTGGTG
CAGAGAGAAAAAAGAGCAGTGGGAATAGGAGCTTTGTTCCTTGGGTTCTTGGGAGCAGCAGGAAGCACTA
TGGGCGCAGCGTCAATGACGCTGACGGTACAGGCCAGACAATTATTGTCTGGTATAGTGCAGCAGCAGAA
CAATTTGCTGAGGGCTATTGAGGCGCAACAGCATCTGTTGCAACTCACAGTCTGGGGCATCAAGCAGCTC
CAGGCAAGAATCCTGGCTGTGGAAAGATACCTAAAGGATCAACAGCTCCTGGGGATTTGGGGTTGCTCTG
GAAAACTCATTTGCACCACTGCTGTGCCTTGGAATGCTAGTTGGAGTAATAAATCTCTGGAACAGATTTG
GAATCACACGACCTGGATGGAGTGGGACAGAGAAATTAACAATTACACAAGCTTAATACACTCCTTAATT
GAAGAATCGCAAAACCAGCAAGAAAAGAATGAACAAGAATTATTGGAATTAGATAAATGGGCAAGTTTGT
GGAATTGGTTTAACATAACAAATTGGCTGTGGTATATAAAATTATTCATAATGATAGTAGGAGGCTTGGT
AGGTTTAAGAATAGTTTTTGCTGTACTTTCTATAGTGAATAGAGTTAGGCAGGGATATTCACCATTATCG
TTTCAGACCCACCTCCCAACCCCGAGGGGACCCATGCATTGCATCTCAATTAGTCAGCAACCAGGTGTGG
AAAGTCCCCAGGCTCCCCAGCAGGCAGAAGTATGCAAAGCATGCGTCTCAATTAGTCAGCAACCATAGTC
CCGCCCCTAACTCCGCCCATCCCGCCCCTAACTCCGCCCAGTTCCGCCCATTCTCCGCCCCATGGCTGAC
TAATTTTTTTTATTTATGCAGAGGCCGAGGCCGCCTCGGCCTCTGAGCTATTCCAGAAGTAGTGAGGAGG
CTTTTTTGGAGGCCTAGGCTTTTGCAAAAAGCTTTCTAGAGGTACCACCGGAGCTTACCATGACCGAGTA
CAAGCCCACGGTGCGCCTCGCCACCCGCGACGACGTCCCCAGGGCCGTACGCACCCTCGCCGCCGCGTTC
GCCGACTACCCCGCCACGCGCCACACCGTCGATCCGGACCGCCACATCGAGCGGGTCACCGAGCTGCAAG
AACTCTTCCTCACGCGCGTCGGGCTCGACATCGGCAAGGTGTGGGTCGCGGACGACGGCGCCGCCGTGGC
GGTCTGGACCACGCCGGAGAGCGTCGAAGCGGGGGCGGTGTTCGCCGAGATCGGCCCGCGCATGGCCGAG
TTGAGCGGTTCCCGGCTGGCCGCGCAGCAACAGATGGAAGGCCTCCTGGCGCCGCACCGGCCCAAGGAGC
CCGCGTGGTTCCTGGCCACCGTCGGCGTCTCGCCCGACCACCAGGGCAAGGGTCTGGGCAGCGCCGTCGT
GCTCCCCGGAGTGGAGGCGGCCGAGCGCGCCGGGGTGCCCGCCTTCCTGGAGACCTCCGCGCCCCGCAAC
CTCCCCTTCTACGAGCGGCTCGGCTTCACCGTCACCGCCGACGTCGAGGTGCCCGAAGGACCGCGCACCT
GGTGCATGACCCGCAAGCCCGGTGCCAGTTAACGAATTCTAGATCTTGAGACAAATGGCAGTATTCATCC
ACAATTTTAAAAGAAAAGGGGGGATTGGGGGGTACAGTGCAGGGGAAAGAATAGTAGACATAATAGCAAC
AGACATACAAACTAAAGAATTACAAAAACAAATTACAAAAATTCAAAATTTTCGGGTTTATTACAGGGAC
AGCAGAGATCCACTTTGGCGCCGGCTCGAGGCCTGCAGGTGCAAAGATGGATAAAGTTTTAAACAGAGAG
GAATCTTTGCAGCTAATGGACCTTCTAGGTCTTGAAAGGAGTGGGAATTGGCTCCGGTGCCCGTCAGTGG
GCAGAGCGCACATCGCCCACAGTCCCCGAGAAGTTGGGGGGAGGGGTCGGCAATTGAACCGGTGCCTAGA
GAAGGTGGCGCGGGGTAAACTGGGAAAGTGATGTCGTGTACTGGCTCCGCCTTTTTCCCGAGGGTGGGGG
AGAACCGTATATAAGTGCAGTAGTCGCCGTGAACGTTCTTTTTCGCAACGGGTTTGCCGCCAGAACACAG
GTAAGTGCCGTGTGTGGTTCCCGCGGGCCTGGCCTCTTTACGGGTTATGGCCCTTGCGTGCCTTGAATTA
CTTCCACCTGGCTGCAGTACGTGATTCTTGATCCCGAGCTTCGGGTTGGAAGTGGGTGGGAGAGTTCGAG
GCCTTGCGCTTAAGGAGCCCCTTCGCCTCGTGCTTGAGTTGAGGCCTGGCCTGGGCGCTGGGGCCGCCGC
GTGCGAATCTGGTGGCACCTTCGCGCCTGTCTCGCTGCTTTCGATAAGTCTCTAGCCATTTAAAATTTTT
GATGACCTGCTGCGACGCTTTTTTTCTGGCAAGATAGTCTTGTAAATGCGGGCCAAGATCTGCACACTGG
TATTTCGGTTTTTGGGGCCGCGGGCGGCGACGGGGCCCGTGCGTCCCAGCGCACATGTTCGGCGAGGCGG
GGCCTGCGAGCGCGGCCACCGAGAATCGGACGGGGGTAGTCTCAAGCTGGCCGGCCTGCTCTGGTGCCTG
GCCTCGCGCCGCCGTGTATCGCCCCGCCCTGGGCGGCAAGGCTGGCCCGGTCGGCACCAGTTGCGTGAGC
GGAAAGATGGCCGCTTCCCGGCCCTGCTGCAGGGAGCTCAAAATGGAGGACGCGGCGCTCGGGAGAGCGG
GCGGGTGAGTCACCCACACAAAGGAAAAGGGCCTTTCCGTCCTCAGCCGTCGCTTCATGTGACTCCACGG
AGTACCGGGCGCCGTCCAGGCACCTCGATTAGTTCTCGAGCTTTTGGAGTACGTCGTCTTTAGGTTGGGG
GGAGGGGTTTTATGCGATGGAGTTTCCCCACACTGAGTGGGTGGAGACTGAAGTTAGGCCAGCTTGGCAC
TTGATGTAATTCTCCTTGGAATTTGCCCTTTTTGAGTTTGGATCTTGGTTCATTCTCAAGCCTCAGACAG
TGGTTCAAAGTTTTTTTCTTCCATTTCAGGTGTCGTGAGGCTAGCACCGCCACCATGTGGCGCGCGGAGG
GGAAATGGCTGCCGAAAACAAGCCGGAAGAGCGTTTCCCAAAGTGTATTCTGCGGAACTAGCACCTACTG
TGTTCTCAACACCGTGCCACCTATAGAAGATGATCATGGGAACAGCAATAGTAGTCATGTAAAAATCTTT
TTACCGAAAAAGCTGCTTGAATGTCTGCCGAAATGTTCAAGTTTACCAAAAGAGAGGCACCGCTGGAACA
CTAATGAGGCTCTCACCACACACTTGTTCATGGGCGCAGCAAAGAAGAGGGATCCACAGAGCTGGAGCCA
TGAGGGCTAGTAATGAACTAGTCCGTAACTTGAAAGTATTTCGATTTCTTGGCTTTATATATCTTGTGGA
AAGGACGAGTTTAGAAGCCTAGCGATTTGAGTACGCGTTAAGTCGACAATCAACCTCTGGATTACAAAAT
TTGTGAAAGATTGACTGGTATTCTTAACTATGTTGCTCCTTTTACGCTATGTGGATACGCTGCTTTAATG
CCTTTGTATCATGCTATTGCTTCCCGTATGGCTTTCATTTTCTCCTCCTTGTATAAATCCTGGTTGCTGT
CTCTTTATGAGGAGTTGTGGCCCGTTGTCAGGCAACGTGGCGTGGTGTGCACTGTGTTTGCTGACGCAAC
CCCCACTGGTTGGGGCATTGCCACCACCTGTCAGCTCCTTTCCGGGACTTTCGCTTTCCCCCTCCCTATT
GCCACGGCGGAACTCATCGCCGCCTGCCTTGCCCGCTGCTGGACAGGGGCTCGGCTGTTGGGCACTGACA
ATTCCGTGGTGTTGTCGGGGAAATCATCGTCCTTTCCTTGGCTGCTCGCCTGTGTTGCCACCTGGATTCT
GCGCGGGACGTCCTTCTGCTACGTCCCTTCGGCCCTCAATCCAGCGGACCTTCCTTCCCGCGGCCTGCTG
CCGGCTCTGCGGCCTCTTCCGCGTCTTCGCCTTCGCCCTCAGACGAGTCGGATCTCCCTTTGGGCCGCCT
CCCCGCGTCGACTTTAAGACCAATGACTTACAAGGCAGCTGTAGATCTTAGCCACTTTTTAAAAGAAAAG
GGGGGACTGGAAGGGCTAATTCACTCCCAACGAAGACAAGATCTGCTTTTTGCTTGTACTGGGTCTCTCT
GGTTAGACCAGATCTGAGCCTGGGAGCTCTCTGGCTAACTAGGGAACCCACTGCTTAAGCCTCAATAAAG
CTTGCCTTGAGTGCTTCAAGTAGTGTGTGCCCGTCTGTTGTGTGACTCTGGTAACTAGAGATCCCTCAGA
CCCTTTTAGTCAGTGTGGAAAATCTCTAGCAGTACGTATAGTAGTTCATGTCATCTTATTATTCAGTATT
TATAACTTGCAAAGAAATGAATATCAGAGAGTGAGAGGAACTTGTTTATTGCAGCTTATAATGGTTACAA
ATAAAGCAATAGCATCACAAATTTCACAAATAAAGCATTTTTTTCACTGCATTCTAGTTGTGGTTTGTCC
AAACTCATCAATGTATCTTATCATGTCTGGCTCTAGCTATCCCGCCCCTAACTCCGCCCATCCCGCCCCT
AACTCCGCCCAGTTCCGCCCATTCTCCGCCCCATGGCTGACTAATTTTTTTTATTTATGCAGAGGCCGAG
GCCGCCTCGGCCTCTGAGCTATTCCAGAAGTAGTGAGGAGGCTTTTTTGGAGGCCTAGGGACGTACCCAA
TTCGCCCTATAGTGAGTCGTATTACGCGCGCTCACTGGCCGTCGTTTTACAACGTCGTGACTGGGAAAAC
CCTGGCGTTACCCAACTTAATCGCCTTGCAGCACATCCCCCTTTCGCCAGCTGGCGTAATAGCGAAGAGG
CCCGCACCGATCGCCCTTCCCAACAGTTGCGCAGCCTGAATGGCGAATGGG
[124 nt withheld, positions 6002-6125]
C
[91 nt withheld, positions 6127-6217]
A
[49 nt withheld, positions 6219-6267]
CCTTTGACGTTGGAGTCCACGTTCTTT
[37 nt withheld, positions 6295-6331]
ACCCTATCTCGGTCTATTCTTTTGATTTATAAGGGATTTTGCCGATTTCGGCCTATTGGTTAAAAAATGA
GCTGATTTAACAAAAATTTAACGCGAATTTTAACAAAATATTAACGCTTACAATTTAGGTGGCACTTTTC
GGGGAAATGTGCGCGGAACCCCTATTTGTTTATTTTTCTAAATACATTCAAATATGTATCCGCTCATGAG
ACAATAACCCTGATAAATGCTTCAATAATATTGAAAAAGGAAGAGTATGAGTATTCAACATTTCCGTGTC
GCCCTTATTCCCTTTTTTGCGGCATTTTGCCTTCCTGTTTTTGCTCACCCAGAAACGCTGGTGAAAGTAA
AAGATGCTGAAGATCAGTTGGGTGCACGAGTGGGTTACATCGAACTGGATCTCAACAGCGGTAAGATCCT
TGAGAGTTTTCGCCCCGAAGAACGTTTTCCAATGATGAGCACTTTTAAAGTTCTGCTATGTGGCGCGGTA
TTATCCCGTATTGACGCCGGGCAAGAGCAACTCGGTCGCCGCATACACTATTCTCAGAATGACTTGGTTG
AGTACTCACCAGTCACAGAAAAGCATCTTACGGATGGCATGACAGTAAGAGAATTATGCAGTGCTGCCAT
AACCATGAGTGATAACACTGCGGCCAACTTACTTCTGACAACGATCGGAGGACCGAAGGAGCTAACCGCT
TTTTTGCACAACATGGGGGATCATGTAACTCGCCTTGATCGTTGGGAACCGGAGCTGAATGAAGCCATAC
CAAACGACGAGCGTGACACCACGATGCCTGTAGCAATGGCAACAACGTTGCGCAAACTATTAACTGGCGA
ACTACTTACTCTAGCTTCCCGGCAACAATTAATAGACTGGATGGAGGCGGATAAAGTTGCAGGACCACTT
CTGCGCTCGGCCCTTCCGGCTGGCTGGTTTATTGCTGATAAATCTGGAGCCGGTGAGCGTGGGTCTCGCG
GTATCATTGCAGCACTGGGGCCAGATGGTAAGCCCTCCCGTATCGTAGTTATCTACACGACGGGGAGTCA
GGCAACTATGGATGAACGAAATAGACAGATCGCTGAGATAGGTGCCTCACTGATTAAGCATTGGTAACTG
TCAGACCAAGTTTACTCATATATACTTTAGATTGATTTAAAACTTCATTTTTAATTTAAAAGGATCTAGG
TGAAGATCCTTTTTGATAATCTCATGACCAAAATCCCTTAACGTGAGTTTTCGTTCCACTGAGCGTCAGA
CCCCGTAGAAAAGATCAAAGGATCTTCTTGAGATCCTTTTTTTCTGCGCGTAATCTGCTGCTTGCAAACA
AAAAAACCACCGCTACCAGCGGTGGTTTGTTTGCCGGATCAAGAGCTACCAACTCTTTTTCCGAAGGTAA
CTGGCTTCAGCAGAGCGCAGATACCAAATACTGTTCTTCTAGTGTAGCCGTAGTTAGGCCACCACTTCAA
GAACTCTGTAGCACCGCCTACATACCTCGCTCTGCTAATCCTGTTACCAGTGGCTGCTGCCAGTGGCGAT
AAGTCGTGTCTTACCGGGTTGGACTCAAGACGATAGTTACCGGATAAGGCGCAGCGGTCGGGCTGAACGG
GGGGTTCGTGCACACAGCCCAGCTTGGAGCGAACGACCTACACCGAACTGAGATACCTACAGCGTGAGCT
ATGAGAAAGCGCCACGCTTCCCGAAGGGAGAAAGGCGGACAGGTATCCGGTAAGCGGCAGGGTCGGAACA
GGAGAGCGCACGAGGGAGCTTCCAGGGGGAAACGCCTGGTATCTTTATAGTCCTGTCGGGTTTCGCCACC
TCTGACTTGAGCGTCGATTTTTGTGATGCTCGTCAGGGGGGCGGAGCCTATGGAAAAACGCCAGCAACGC
GGCCTTTTTACGGTTCCTGGCCTTTTGCTGGCCTTTTGCTCACATGTTCTTTCCTGCGTTATCCCCTGAT
TCTGTGGATAACCGTATTACCGCCTTTGAGTGAGCTGATACCGCTCGCCGCAGCCGAACGACCGAGCGCA
GCGAGTCAGTGAGCGAGGAAGCGGAAGAGCGCCCAATACGCAAACCGCCTCTCCCCGCGCGTTGGCCGAT
TCATTAATGCAGCTGGCACGACAGGTTTCCCGACTGGAAAGCGGGCAGTGAGCGCAACGCAATTAATGTG
AGTTAGCTCACTCATTAGGCACCCCAGGCTTTACACTTTATGCTTCCGGCTCGTATGTTGTGTGGAATTG
TGAGCGGATAACAATTTCACACAGGAAACAGCTATGACCATGATTACGCCAAGCGCGCAATTAACCCTCA
CTAAAGGGAACAAAAGCTGGAGCTGCAAGC
Features (pLannotate 1.2.2; 31 found; start..end, strand, type, name):
      5..231     +  promoter       RSV promoter: Rous sarcoma virus enhancer/promoter
    232..412     +  LTR            5' LTR (truncated): truncated 5' long terminal repeat (LTR) from HIV-1
    459..584     +  misc_feature   HIV-1 Ψ: packaging signal of human immunodeficiency virus type 1
    568..931     +  CDS            HIV-1 gag (fragment): gag protein from human immunodeficiency virus 1; gag
   1077..1310    +  misc_feature   RRE: The Rev response element (RRE) of HIV-1 allows for Rev-dependent mRNA export from the nucleus to the cytoplasm.
   1687..1713    +  CDS            Rev (fragment): human immunodeficiency virus 1 (HIV-1) Rev protein; rev; enhances nuclear export of unspliced and incompletely spliced viral mRNAs
   1720..1743    +  promoter       SV40 promoter (fragment): SV40 early promoter
   1744..1815    +  promoter       SV40 promoter (fragment): SV40 enhancer and early promoter
   1839..1974    +  rep_origin     SV40 ori: SV40 origin of replication
   2020..2616    +  CDS            PuroR (fragment): puromycin N-acetyltransferase; pac from Streptomyces; confers resistance to puromycin
   2665..2782    +  misc_feature   cPPT/CTS: central polypurine tract and central termination sequence of HIV-1
   2847..2913    +  CDS            small t antigen (fragment): SV40 (simian virus 40) small t antigen
   2920..4098    +  promoter       EF-1α promoter: strong constitutive promoter for human elongation factor EF-1α
   4115..4366    +  CDS            CAMTA1 (fragment): CMTA1_HUMAN - Also known as KIAA0833. Experimental evidence at protein level: Swiss-Prot protein existence level 1. Transcriptional activator. May act as a tumor suppressor. From Homo sapiens (Human).
   4433..4486    +  promoter       U6 promoter (fragment): RNA polymerase III promoter for human U6 snRNA
   4528..5116    +  misc_feature   WPRE: woodchuck hepatitis virus posttranscriptional regulatory element
   5167..5186    +  misc_feature   cPPT/CTS (fragment): central polypurine tract and central termination sequence of HIV-1
   5188..5421    +  LTR            3' LTR (ΔU3): self-inactivating 3' long terminal repeat (LTR) from HIV-1
   5499..5620    +  polyA_signal   SV40 poly(A) signal: SV40 polyadenylation signal
   5660..5795    +  rep_origin     SV40 ori: SV40 origin of replication
   5816..5834    -  promoter       T7 promoter: promoter for bacteriophage T7 RNA polymerase
   5842..5997    +  CDS            lacZα (fragment): LacZα fragment of β-galactosidase; lacZ fragment
   6002..6430    +  rep_origin     f1 ori (sequence partly withheld): f1 bacteriophage origin of replication; arrow indicates direction of (+) strand synthesis
   6483..6587    +  promoter       AmpR promoter: bla
   6588..7448    +  CDS            AmpR: β-lactamase; bla; confers resistance to ampicillin, carbenicillin, and related antibiotics
   7619..8207    +  rep_origin     ori: high-copy-number ColE1/pMB1/pBR322/pUC origin of replication
   8390..8482    +  CDS            lacI (fragment): lac repressor; lacI; The lac repressor binds to the lac operator to inhibit transcription in E. coli. This inhibition can be relieved by adding lactose or isopropyl-β-D-thiogalactopyranoside (IPTG).
   8495..8516    +  protein_bind   CAP binding site: CAP binding activates transcription in the presence of cAMP. E. coli catabolite activator protein
   8531..8561    +  promoter       lac promoter: promoter for the E. coli lac operon
   8569..8585    +  protein_bind   lac operator: The lac repressor binds to the lac operator to inhibit transcription in E. coli. This inhibition can be relieved by adding lactose or isopropyl-β-D-thiogalactopyranoside (IPTG). lac repressor encoded by lacI
   8630..8648    +  promoter       T3 promoter: promoter for bacteriophage T3 RNA polymerase
