[The description below was written by a language model from this plasmid's Addgene catalogue record and pLannotate feature annotations shown in this document.]
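Description:
TFORF0252 is a third-generation, self-inactivating lentiviral expression plasmid built on the pLX_TRC317 backbone. It belongs to a barcoded library of human transcription factor open reading frames. It is propagated in E. coli through a high-copy ColE1/pUC-type origin with β-lactamase (ampicillin) selection, and it also carries an f1 origin and remnants of a lac/T7/T3 cloning region. The depositor notes that the plasmid can recombine, as is common for LTR-containing vectors. The viral portion consists of an RSV promoter fused to a truncated HIV-1 5' LTR, which drives genomic RNA production in packaging cells. This is followed by the Ψ packaging signal with a gag fragment, the Rev response element, a cPPT/CTS, WPRE, and a ΔU3 3' LTR that inactivates LTR promoter activity after integration. An SV40 poly(A) signal lies downstream of the 3' LTR.

Two expression units lie between the LTRs. An SV40 early promoter drives puromycin N-acetyltransferase, allowing selection of transduced mammalian cells. The EF-1α promoter drives the insert, a short human CAMTA1 isoform of about 407 bp, listed with RefSeq and Ensembl transcript identifiers and made by gene synthesis. The annotation matches only about 250 bp of this region to the CAMTA1 protein, consistent with a short isoform rather than the full-length transcriptional activator. According to the catalogue entry, each library member carries a unique 24-bp barcode. The feature table does not annotate it. A short U6-promoter-like fragment lies between the ORF and the WPRE, but the record does not explain its role. The construct is intended for CAMTA1 overexpression, alone or in pooled transcription factor screens where the barcode identifies which ORF each cell received, as in directed differentiation studies.
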