Addgene plasmid #142493: TFORF0252
Purpose: Lentiviral vector for overexpressing transcription factor ORFs with unique 24-bp barcodes. Barcodes facilitate identification of transcription factors in pooled screens.
Depositing lab: Feng Zhang. Depositing organization: Broad Institute. Publication: A transcription factor atlas of directed differentiation. Joung J, Ma S, Tay T, Geiger-Schuller KR, Kirchgatterer PC, Verdine VK, Guo B, Arias-Garcia MA, Allen WE, Singh A, Kuksenko O, Abudayyeh OO, Gootenberg JS, Fu Z, Macrae RK, Buenrostro JD, Regev A, Zhang F. Cell. 2023 Jan 5;186(1):209-229.e26. doi: 10.1016/j.cell.2022.11.026. PubMed 36608654.
Backbone
  Vector backbone: pLX_TRC317
  Backbone manufacturer: Broad Institute Genetic Perturbation Platform
  Backbone size w/o insert (bp): 8264
  Vector type: Mammalian Expression, Lentiviral
  Selectable markers: Puromycin
Growth in bacteria
  Bacterial resistance: Ampicillin, 100 μg/mL
  Growth temperature: 37°C
  Growth strain: NEB Stable
  Copy number: High Copy
Gene/Insert
  Gene/Insert name: CAMTA1
  Species: H. sapiens (human)
  Insert size (bp): 407
  Entrez Gene: CAMTA1 (a.k.a. CANPMR, CECBA)
  Promoter: EF1a
  Cloning method: Unknown
  Sequencing primers: 5′ GGGTGGAGACTGAAGTTAGGCCAG; 3′ CACATAGCGTAAAAGGAGCAACATAG
Terms and licenses: Academic/Nonprofit Terms; Industry Terms: Not Available to Industry
Depositor comments: NM_001242701,ENST00000557126 . The transcription factor ORF portion of this plasmid was synthesized by Genewiz. Please test multiple small colonies in case of plasmid recombination. To make this collection available in a timely manner, a portion of this collection was not fully sequenced by Addgene. If an Addgene verified full plasmid sequence is not available, please contact us prior to placing an order to request the full sequence.
How to cite: TFORF0252 was a gift from Feng Zhang (Addgene plasmid # 142493 ; http://n2t.net/addgene:142493 ; RRID:Addgene_142493)
