>Addgene plasmid #142493 | TFORF0252 | depositor partial sequence | sequence record 279617 | Insert
ACCGCCACCATGTGGCGCGCGGAGGGGAAATGGCTGCCGAAAACAAGCCGGAAGAGCGTTTCCCAAAGTG
TATTCTGCGGAACTAGCACCTACTGTGTTCTCAACACCGTGCCACCTATAGAAGATGATCATGGGAACAG
CAATAGTAGTCATGTAAAAATCTTTTTACCGAAAAAGCTGCTTGAATGTCTGCCGAAATGTTCAAGTTTA
CCAAAAGAGAGGCACCGCTGGAACACTAATGAGGCTCTCACCACACACTTGTTCATGGGCGCAGCAAAGA
AGAGGGATCCACAGAGCTGGAGCCATGAGGGCTAGTAATGAACTAGTCCGTAACTTGAAAGTATTTCGAT
TTCTTGGCTTTATATATCTTGTGGAAAGGACGAGTTTAGAAGCCTAGCGATTTGAGT
