>Addgene plasmid #142493 | TFORF0252 | depositor partial sequence | sequence record 279618 | Barcode
GTTTAGAAGCCTAGCGATTTGAGT
